Addgene plasmid #134228: pFR022
Purpose: bacterial expression of KNL1
Depositing lab: Iain Cheeseman. Depositing organization: Whitehead Institute for Biomedical Research.
Backbone
  Vector backbone: pET28a
  Vector type: Bacterial Expression
Growth in bacteria
  Bacterial resistance: Kanamycin, 50 μg/mL
  Growth temperature: 37°C
  Growth strain: DH5alpha
  Copy number: High Copy
Gene/Insert
  Gene/Insert name: hKNL1 aa 2106-2316
  Species: H. sapiens (human)
  Entrez Gene: KNL1 (a.k.a. AF15Q14, CASC5, CT29, D40, MCPH4, PPP1R55, Spc7, hKNL-1, hSpc105)
  Cloning method: Restriction Enzyme; 5′ cloning site BamHI (unknown if destroyed); 3′ cloning site XhoI (unknown if destroyed)
Terms and licenses: Academic/Nonprofit Terms; Industry Terms: Not Available to Industry
How to cite: pFR022 was a gift from Iain Cheeseman (Addgene plasmid # 134228 ; http://n2t.net/addgene:134228 ; RRID:Addgene_134228)
