[The description below was written by a language model from this plasmid's Addgene catalogue record and pLannotate feature annotations shown in this document.]
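Description:
pFR022 is a bacterial expression plasmid built on the pET28a backbone that carries a C-terminal fragment of human KNL1 (residues 2106–2316; the gene is also known as CASC5 or hSpc105), cloned between the BamHI and XhoI sites. KNL1 is an outer kinetochore scaffold protein needed for kinetochore–microtubule attachment and spindle assembly checkpoint signalling. The record gives the purpose simply as bacterial expression of KNL1, so the plasmid presumably serves to produce this fragment as recombinant protein, but no specific downstream application is stated.

Expression follows the standard pET arrangement. A T7 promoter is followed by a lac operator and the strong T7 gene 10 ribosome binding site, and a T7 terminator lies downstream. The plasmid-borne lacI gene supplies repressor, so transcription stays low until IPTG is added in a host that provides T7 RNA polymerase. Upstream of the insert, the annotation picks up a short match to a His-containing composite tag, which is most likely the N-terminal His tag of pET28a, then a thrombin cleavage site and the T7 gene 10 leader tag. The KNL1 fragment should therefore be made as an N-terminally tagged fusion with a removable tag. A second His-tag match lies just past the XhoI side of the insert. Whether it is translated depends on the presence of a stop codon at the end of the insert, which the record does not state.

Kanamycin resistance provides selection. Replication is from a ColE1/pBR322-type origin with the bom and rop elements, and an f1 origin is also present. The short hits to tetracycline resistance, the AmpR promoter and the SET1 tag are likely backbone remnants rather than functional parts. The feature table covers the full 5,976 nt sequence, with the KNL1 coding region spanning the numbering origin.
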