Features (pLannotate 1.2.2; 22 found; start..end, strand, type, name):
    601..618     +  CDS            9xHis (fragment): 9xHis affinity tag
    628..677     +  CDS            SET1 (fragment): solubility-enhancement tag derived from T7 phage gene 10B
    685..732     +  terminator     T7 terminator: transcription terminator for bacteriophage T7 RNA polymerase
    769..1197    +  rep_origin     f1 ori (sequence partly withheld): f1 bacteriophage origin of replication; arrow indicates direction of (+) strand synthesis
   1250..1307    +  promoter       AmpR promoter (fragment): bla
   1316..2131    -  CDS            KanR: aminoglycoside phosphotransferase; aph(3')-Ia; confers resistance to kanamycin in bacteria or G418 (Geneticin®) in eukaryotes
   2253..2841    +  rep_origin     ori: high-copy-number ColE1/pMB1/pBR322/pUC origin of replication
   3027..3166    -  misc_feature   bom: basis of mobility region from pBR322
   3268..3459    -  CDS            rop: Rop protein, which maintains plasmids at low copy number; rop
   3476..3856    +  CDS            YPB1_ECOLX: Protein predicted: Swiss-Prot protein existence level 4. From Escherichia coli.
   3928..4219    -  CDS            TcR (fragment): tetracycline efflux protein; tet; confers resistance to tetracycline
   4234..4255    -  protein_bind   CAP binding site: CAP binding activates transcription in the presence of cAMP. E. coli catabolite activator protein
   4268..5350    -  CDS            lacI: lac repressor; lacI; The lac repressor binds to the lac operator to inhibit transcription in E. coli. This inhibition can be relieved by adding lactose or isopropyl-β-D-thiogalactopyranoside (IPTG).
   5351..5428    -  promoter       lacI promoter: lacI
   5436..5715    -  CDS            TcR (fragment): tetracycline efflux protein; tet; confers resistance to tetracycline
   5737..5755    +  promoter       T7 promoter: promoter for bacteriophage T7 RNA polymerase
   5756..5780    +  protein_bind   lac operator: The lac repressor binds to the lac operator to inhibit transcription in E. coli. This inhibition can be relieved by adding lactose or isopropyl-β-D-thiogalactopyranoside (IPTG). lac repressor encoded by lacI
   5795..5817    +  RBS            RBS: efficient ribosome binding site from bacteriophage T7 gene 10 (Olins and Rangwala, 1989)
   5836..5852    +  CDS            capTEV™ (fragment): composite tag for in vivo biotinylation, TEV protease cleavage, and 6xHis tagging
   5863..5880    +  CDS            thrombin site: thrombin recognition and cleavage site
   5884..5916    +  CDS            T7 tag (gene 10 leader): leader peptide from bacteriophage T7 gene 10 promotes efficient translation in E. coli
   5929..591     +  CDS            KNL1 (fragment) (across the origin): KNL1_HUMAN - Also known as CASC5, KIAA1570. Experimental evidence at protein level: Swiss-Prot protein existence level 1. Performs two crucial functions during mitosis: it is essential for spindle-assembly checkpoint signaling and for correct chromosome alignment. Required for attachment of the kinetochores to the spindle microtubules. Directly links BUB1 and BUB1B to kinetochores. Part of the MIS12 complex, which may be fundamental for kinetochore formation and proper chromosome segregation during mitosis. Acts in coordination with CENPK to recruit the NDC80 complex to the outer kinetochore.
>Addgene plasmid #134228 | pFR022 | addgene full sequence | sequence record 271855 | Addgene NGS Result
GTATTCACCTTTGTTTATGACACGATACAACTCACCATCACCTTTGAAGAGTCAGTTGTTGGTTTCCCTT
TCCTGGACAAGCGTTATAGGAAGATTGTTGATGTCAATTTTCAATCTCTGTTAGATGAGGATCAAGCTCC
TCCTTCCTCCCTTTTAGTTCATAAGCTTATTTTCCAGTACGTTGAAGAAAAGGAATCCTGGAAGAAGACA
TGTACAACCCAGCATCAGTTACCCAAGATGCTTGAAGAATTCTCACTGGTAGTGCACCATTGCAGACTCC
TTGGAGAGGAGATTGAGTATTTAAAGAGATGGGGACCAAATTATAACCTAATGAACATAGATATTAATAA
TAATGAATTGAGACTTTTATTCTCTAGCTCCGCAGCATTTGCAAAGTTTGAAATAACTTTGTTTCTCTCA
GCCTATTATCCATCTGTACCATTACCTTCCACCATTCAGAATCACGTTGGGAACACTAGCCAAGATGATA
TTGCTACCATTCTATCTAAAGTGCCACTGGAGAACAACTACCTGAAGAATGTAGTCAAGCAAATTTACCA
AGATCTGTTTCAGGACTGCCATTTCTACCACTAGCTCGAGCACCACCACCACCACCACTGAGATCCGGCT
GCTAACAAAGCCCGAAAGGAAGCTGAGTTGGCTGCTGCCACCGCTGAGCAATAACTAGCATAACCCCTTG
GGGCCTCTAAACGGGTCTTGAGGGGTTTTTTGCTGAAAGGAGGAACTATATCCGGATTGGCGAATGGG
[124 nt withheld, positions 769-892]
C
[91 nt withheld, positions 894-984]
A
[49 nt withheld, positions 986-1034]
CCTTTGACGTTGGAGTCCACGTTCTTT
[37 nt withheld, positions 1062-1098]
ACCCTATCTCGGTCTATTCTTTTGATTTATAAGGGATTTTGCCGATTTCGGCCTATTGGTTAAAAAATGA
GCTGATTTAACAAAAATTTAACGCGAATTTTAACAAAATATTAACGCTTACAATTTAGGTGGCACTTTTC
GGGGAAATGTGCGCGGAACCCCTATTTGTTTATTTTTCTAAATACATTCAAATATGTATCCGCTCATGAA
TTAATTCTTAGAAAAACTCATCGAGCATCAAATGAAACTGCAATTTATTCATATCAGGATTATCAATACC
ATATTTTTGAAAAAGCCGTTTCTGTAATGAAGGAGAAAACTCACCGAGGCAGTTCCATAGGATGGCAAGA
TCCTGGTATCGGTCTGCGATTCCGACTCGTCCAACATCAATACAACCTATTAATTTCCCCTCGTCAAAAA
TAAGGTTATCAAGTGAGAAATCACCATGAGTGACGACTGAATCCGGTGAGAATGGCAAAAGTTTATGCAT
TTCTTTCCAGACTTGTTCAACAGGCCAGCCATTACGCTCGTCATCAAAATCACTCGCATCAACCAAACCG
TTATTCATTCGTGATTGCGCCTGAGCGAGACGAAATACGCGATCGCTGTTAAAAGGACAATTACAAACAG
GAATCGAATGCAACCGGCGCAGGAACACTGCCAGCGCATCAACAATATTTTCACCTGAATCAGGATATTC
TTCTAATACCTGGAATGCTGTTTTCCCGGGGATCGCAGTGGTGAGTAACCATGCATCATCAGGAGTACGG
ATAAAATGCTTGATGGTCGGAAGAGGCATAAATTCCGTCAGCCAGTTTAGTCTGACCATCTCATCTGTAA
CATCATTGGCAACGCTACCTTTGCCATGTTTCAGAAACAACTCTGGCGCATCGGGCTTCCCATACAATCG
ATAGATTGTCGCACCTGATTGCCCGACATTATCGCGAGCCCATTTATACCCATATAAATCAGCATCCATG
TTGGAATTTAATCGCGGCCTAGAGCAAGACGTTTCCCGTTGAATATGGCTCATAACACCCCTTGTATTAC
TGTTTATGTAAGCAGACAGTTTTATTGTTCATGACCAAAATCCCTTAACGTGAGTTTTCGTTCCACTGAG
CGTCAGACCCCGTAGAAAAGATCAAAGGATCTTCTTGAGATCCTTTTTTTCTGCGCGTAATCTGCTGCTT
GCAAACAAAAAAACCACCGCTACCAGCGGTGGTTTGTTTGCCGGATCAAGAGCTACCAACTCTTTTTCCG
AAGGTAACTGGCTTCAGCAGAGCGCAGATACCAAATACTGTCCTTCTAGTGTAGCCGTAGTTAGGCCACC
ACTTCAAGAACTCTGTAGCACCGCCTACATACCTCGCTCTGCTAATCCTGTTACCAGTGGCTGCTGCCAG
TGGCGATAAGTCGTGTCTTACCGGGTTGGACTCAAGACGATAGTTACCGGATAAGGCGCAGCGGTCGGGC
TGAACGGGGGGTTCGTGCACACAGCCCAGCTTGGAGCGAACGACCTACACCGAACTGAGATACCTACAGC
GTGAGCTATGAGAAAGCGCCACGCTTCCCGAAGGGAGAAAGGCGGACAGGTATCCGGTAAGCGGCAGGGT
CGGAACAGGAGAGCGCACGAGGGAGCTTCCAGGGGGAAACGCCTGGTATCTTTATAGTCCTGTCGGGTTT
CGCCACCTCTGACTTGAGCGTCGATTTTTGTGATGCTCGTCAGGGGGGCGGAGCCTATGGAAAAACGCCA
GCAACGCGGCCTTTTTACGGTTCCTGGCCTTTTGCTGGCCTTTTGCTCACATGTTCTTTCCTGCGTTATC
CCCTGATTCTGTGGATAACCGTATTACCGCCTTTGAGTGAGCTGATACCGCTCGCCGCAGCCGAACGACC
GAGCGCAGCGAGTCAGTGAGCGAGGAAGCGGAAGAGCGCCTGATGCGGTATTTTCTCCTTACGCATCTGT
GCGGTATTTCACACCGCAATGGTGCACTCTCAGTACAATCTGCTCTGATGCCGCATAGTTAAGCCAGTAT
ACACTCCGCTATCGCTACGTGACTGGGTCATGGCTGCGCCCCGACACCCGCCAACACCCGCTGACGCGCC
CTGACGGGCTTGTCTGCTCCCGGCATCCGCTTACAGACAAGCTGTGACCGTCTCCGGGAGCTGCATGTGT
CAGAGGTTTTCACCGTCATCACCGAAACGCGCGAGGCAGCTGCGGTAAAGCTCATCAGCGTGGTCGTGAA
GCGATTCACAGATGTCTGCCTGTTCATCCGCGTCCAGCTCGTTGAGTTTCTCCAGAAGCGTTAATGTCTG
GCTTCTGATAAAGCGGGCCATGTTAAGGGCGGTTTTTTCCTGTTTGGTCACTGATGCCTCCGTGTAAGGG
GGATTTCTGTTCATGGGGGTAATGATACCGATGAAACGAGAGAGGATGCTCACGATACGGGTTACTGATG
ATGAACATGCCCGGTTACTGGAACGTTGTGAGGGTAAACAACTGGCGGTATGGATGCGGCGGGACCAGAG
AAAAATCACTCAGGGTCAATGCCAGCGCTTCGTTAATACAGATGTAGGTGTTCCACAGGGTAGCCAGCAG
CATCCTGCGATGCAGATCCGGAACATAATGGTGCAGGGCGCTGACTTCCGCGTTTCCAGACTTTACGAAA
CACGGAAACCGAAGACCATTCATGTTGTTGCTCAGGTCGCAGACGTTTTGCAGCAGCAGTCGCTTCACGT
TCGCTCGCGTATCGGTGATTCATTCTGCTAACCAGTAAGGCAACCCCGCCAGCCTAGCCGGGTCCTCAAC
GACAGGAGCACGATCATGCGCACCCGTGGGGCCGCCATGCCGGCGATAATGGCCTGCTTCTCGCCGAAAC
GTTTGGTGGCGGGACCAGTGACGAAGGCTTGAGCGAGGGCGTGCAAGATTCCGAATACCGCAAGCGACAG
GCCGATCATCGTCGCGCTCCAGCGAAAGCGGTCCTCGCCGAAAATGACCCAGAGCGCTGCCGGCACCTGT
CCTACGAGTTGCATGATAAAGAAGACAGTCATAAGTGCGGCGACGATAGTCATGCCCCGCGCCCACCGGA
AGGAGCTGACTGGGTTGAAGGCTCTCAAGGGCATCGGTCGAGATCCCGGTGCCTAATGAGTGAGCTAACT
TACATTAATTGCGTTGCGCTCACTGCCCGCTTTCCAGTCGGGAAACCTGTCGTGCCAGCTGCATTAATGA
ATCGGCCAACGCGCGGGGAGAGGCGGTTTGCGTATTGGGCGCCAGGGTGGTTTTTCTTTTCACCAGTGAG
ACGGGCAACAGCTGATTGCCCTTCACCGCCTGGCCCTGAGAGAGTTGCAGCAAGCGGTCCACGCTGGTTT
GCCCCAGCAGGCGAAAATCCTGTTTGATGGTGGTTAACGGCGGGATATAACATGAGCTGTCTTCGGTATC
GTCGTATCCCACTACCGAGATATCCGCACCAACGCGCAGCCCGGACTCGGTAATGGCGCGCATTGCGCCC
AGCGCCATCTGATCGTTGGCAACCAGCATCGCAGTGGGAACGATGCCCTCATTCAGCATTTGCATGGTTT
GTTGAAAACCGGACATGGCACTCCAGTCGCCTTCCCGTTCCGCTATCGGCTGAATTTGATTGCGAGTGAG
ATATTTATGCCAGCCAGCCAGACGCAGACGCGCCGAGACAGAACTTAATGGGCCCGCTAACAGCGCGATT
TGCTGGTGACCCAATGCGACCAGATGCTCCACGCCCAGTCGCGTACCGTCTTCATGGGAGAAAATAATAC
TGTTGATGGGTGTCTGGTCAGAGACATCAAGAAATAACGCCGGAACATTAGTGCAGGCAGCTTCCACAGC
AATGGCATCCTGGTCATCCAGCGGATAGTTAATGATCAGCCCACTGACGCGTTGCGCGAGAAGATTGTGC
ACCGCCGCTTTACAGGCTTCGACGCCGCTTCGTTCTACCATCGACACCACCACGCTGGCACCCAGTTGAT
CGGCGCGAGATTTAATCGCCGCGACAATTTGCGACGGCGCGTGCAGGGCCAGACTGGAGGTGGCAACGCC
AATCAGCAACGACTGTTTGCCCGCCAGTTGTTGTGCCACGCGGTTGGGAATGTAATTCAGCTCCGCCATC
GCCGCTTCCACTTTTTCCCGCGTTTTCGCAGAAACGTGGCTGGCCTGGTTCACCACGCGGGAAACGGTCT
GATAAGAGACACCGGCATACTCTGCGACATCGTATAACGTTACTGGTTTCACATTCACCACCCTGAATTG
ACTCTCTTCCGGGCGCTATCATGCCATACCGCGAAAGGTTTTGCGCCATTCGATGGTGTCCGGGATCTCG
ACGCTCTCCCTTATGCGACTCCTGCATTAGGAAGCAGCCCAGTAGTAGGTTGAGGCCGTTGAGCACCGCC
GCCGCAAGGAATGGTGCATGCAAGGAGATGGCGCCCAACAGTCCCCCGGCCACGGGGCCTGCCACCATAC
CCACGCCGAAACAAGCGCTCATGAGCCCGAAGTGGCGAGCCCGATCTTCCCCATCGGTGATGTCGGCGAT
ATAGGCGCCAGCAACCGCACCTGTGGCGCCGGTGATGCCGGCCACGATGCGTCCGGCGTAGAGGATCGAG
ATCTCGATCCCGCGAAATTAATACGACTCACTATAGGGGAATTGTGAGCGGATAACAATTCCCCTCTAGA
AATAATTTTGTTTAACTTTAAGAAGGAGATATACCATGGGCAGCAGCCATCATCATCATCATCACAGCAG
CGGCCTGGTGCCGCGCGGCAGCCATATGGCTAGCATGACTGGTGGACAGCAAATGGGTCGCGGATCCATG
TTGAGCTTGTCTGAGTGGGATGTCGTTGAGTGGAGTGATGATCAAGCT
